>Addgene plasmid #21514 | GST-TNR(aa1-204) | addgene partial sequence | sequence record 26848 | pGEX-5 5'-GGGCTGGCAAGCCACGTTTGGTG-3'
GGCACTCCTCAAATCGGATCTGGTTCCGCGTGGATCATCAACAAGTTTGTACAAAAAAGCAGGCTCTTTA
AAGGAACCAATTCAGTCGACTGGATCTATGAGAGAATTGGAAGCTAAAGCTACCAAAGACGTAGAAAGAA
ATCTTAGCAGGGATTTAGTGCAAGAAGAAGAACAGTTGATGGAAGAAAAGAAAAAGAAAAAAGACGACAA
GAAAAAGAAGGAAGCTGCTCAAAAGAAGGCCACTGAACAAAAAATCAAAGTGCCAGAACAGATAAAGCCC
AGTGTAAGCCAGCCTCAGCCTGCCAACTCTAATAACGGCACTTCCACAGCAACCAGCACTAATAATAATG
CCAAGCGAGCTACAGCCAACAATCAGCAGCCACAGCAGCAGCAGCAACAGCAGCAGCCGCAGCAGCAGCA
GCCACAGCAGCAGCCACAGCCGCAGCCGCAGCAGCAGCAGCCACAGCAGCAGCCACAGGCCTTGCCTCGG
TATCCTCGTGAAGTACCTCCACGATTTCGCCACCAGGAACACAAACAGCTTCTAAAGAGGGGTCAGCATT
TTCCTGTTATAGCGGCAAACCTTGGATCTGCTGTTAAGGTGTTAAACAGCCAGTCAGAAAGCAGTGCTTT
AACAAATCAACAGCCACAAAATAACGGAGAGGTGCAGAACAGCAAAAACCAGTCAGATATAAACCACAGT
ACTTCAGGATCGGCCGCACTCGAGATATCTAGACCCAGCTTTCTTGTACAAAGTGGTTGATGGCCGCTGA
CTGACTAAGCTTGGCCGCCATGGCCCAACTTGTTTATTGCAGCTTATAATGGTTACAAATAAAGCAATAG
CATCACAAATTTCACAAGATAGAAGCATTTTCTTAGGTGCATTCTAGTGTGTGTGGGTTGGTCCAACCTC
ACATCAAGTGATATCCTAATCAATGGTCTGGGAAATCG
