[The description below was written by a language model from this plasmid's Addgene catalogue record.]
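Description:
GST-TNR(aa1-204) is a mammalian expression plasmid built on the pCG-GST backbone (about 7 kb without insert) that encodes a fragment of human TNRC6A, also known as GW182, fused to glutathione S-transferase. The insert is roughly 600 bp and covers amino acids 1–204 of the protein, corresponding to the extreme N-terminal portion of the reference transcript. The GST tag is supplied by the backbone and sits at the N terminus of the fusion. The fragment was introduced by restriction cloning at a BamHI site, and both flanking BamHI sites were destroyed in the process, so the insert cannot be released with that enzyme. The plasmid is propagated in E. coli under ampicillin selection. Its copy number is listed as unknown, and the record does not state the promoter driving expression, the origin of replication, or any mammalian selection marker. No feature table is available to fill in these details.

TNRC6A/GW182 is a glycine/tryptophan-rich component of the miRNA-induced silencing machinery and of GW/P bodies, and it interacts directly with Argonaute proteins. The associated publication concerns binding of the C-terminal half of human Ago2 to multiple GW-rich regions of GW182 and the requirement for GW182 in silencing. This construct therefore appears to be one of a set of GST-tagged truncations used for domain mapping. Expressed in mammalian cells, the fusion can be captured on glutathione resin or detected with anti-GST antibodies, allowing tests of whether this N-terminal segment associates with Ago2 or other partners.
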