Addgene plasmid #21514: GST-TNR(aa1-204)
Depositing lab: Edward Chan. Depositing organization: University of Florida. Publication: The C-terminal half of human Ago2 binds to multiple GW-rich regions of GW182 and requires GW182 to mediate silencing. Lian SL, Li S, Abadal GX, Pauley BA, Fritzler MJ, Chan EK. RNA. 2009 May . 15(5):804-13. 10.1261/rna.1229409 PubMed 19324964.
Backbone
  Vector backbone: pCG-GST
  Backbone size w/o insert (bp): 7000
  Vector type: Mammalian Expression
Growth in bacteria
  Bacterial resistance: Ampicillin, 100 μg/mL
  Growth temperature: 37°C
  Growth strain: DH5alpha
  Copy number: Unknown
Gene/Insert
  Gene/Insert name: TNRC6A (alt name: GW182)
  Species: H. sapiens (human)
  Insert size (bp): 600
  Mutation: contain aa1-204
  GenBank ID: NM_014494
  Entrez Gene: TNRC6A (a.k.a. CAGH26, FAME6, GW1, GW182, TNRC6)
  Tag / fusion protein: GST (N terminal on backbone)
  Cloning method: Restriction Enzyme; 5′ cloning site Bam HI (destroyed during cloning); 3′ cloning site Bam HI (destroyed during cloning)
  Sequencing primers: 5′ CAGCAAGTATATAGCATGGC
Terms and licenses: Academic/Nonprofit Terms; Industry Terms: Not Available to Industry
How to cite: GST-TNR(aa1-204) was a gift from Edward Chan (Addgene plasmid # 21514 ; http://n2t.net/addgene:21514 ; RRID:Addgene_21514)
